Addgene plasmid #103660: LSB-hsa-miR-579-3p
Purpose: Used to sense miRNA activity using fluorescence based tools. hsa-miR-579-3p target in 3' UTR of of mKate. miRNA activity can be measured by the repression of mKate2 relative to EBFP2 fluorescent proteins . Plasmid is inherently unstable; please see Depositor Comments
Depositing lab: Ron Weiss. Depositing organization: Massachusetts Institute of Technology. Publication: A mixed antagonistic/synergistic miRNA repression model enables accurate predictions of multi-input miRNA sensor activity. Gam JJ, Babb J, Weiss R. Nat Commun. 2018 Jun 22;9(1):2430. doi: 10.1038/s41467-018-04575-0. PubMed 29934631.
Backbone
  Vector backbone: Low Sensor Backbone (LSB)
  Vector type: Mammalian Expression, Synthetic Biology
Growth in bacteria
  Bacterial resistance: Ampicillin and Kanamycin, 100 & 50 μg/mL
  Growth temperature: 30°C
  Growth strain: NEB Stable
  Copy number: High Copy
Gene/Insert
  Gene/Insert name: hsa-miR-579-3p target
  Species: H. sapiens (human)
  Entrez Gene: MIR579 (a.k.a. MIRN579, hsa-mir-579)
  Promoter: EF-1a
  Cloning method: Gibson Cloning
Terms and licenses: Academic/Nonprofit Terms; Industry Terms: Not Available to Industry
Depositor comments: Please note that this plasmid is inherently unstable due to a repeating poly A element. We recommend performing a diagnostic digest on multiple colonies upon receipt. The depositors would like to note the presence of several discrepancies between the depositor sequence and physical plasmid sequence. In particular, the sequences upstream and downstream of the puromycin coding region have 10 bp insertions which do not affect the ability to perform puromycin selection. The sequences for those regions within the physical plasmids are as follows: Upstream of Puro: GAATTCGACCGCCTGTCTCAAGGTGCCACC; Downstream of Puro: GCTTTGAGACTACGCGTGAATTCACTCCTC. Please contact if you are interested in this plasmid prior to placing an order.
How to cite: LSB-hsa-miR-579-3p was a gift from Ron Weiss (Addgene plasmid # 103660 ; http://n2t.net/addgene:103660 ; RRID:Addgene_103660)
