[The description below was written by a language model from this plasmid's Addgene catalogue record and pLannotate feature annotations shown in this document.]
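Description:
LSB-hsa-miR-579-3p is a mammalian expression, synthetic-biology plasmid built on the Low Sensor Backbone (LSB) and designed as a two-colour fluorescent sensor of microRNA activity. The depositor sequence record is about 11 kb. It is propagated in E. coli from a high-copy ColE1/pUC-type origin and carries both an ampicillin resistance gene (β-lactamase with its bla promoter) and a kanamycin resistance gene (aph(3')-Ia), matching the dual selection listed in the catalogue entry. A remnant lac promoter/operator region is also annotated.

The payload consists of two parallel transcription units, each driven by the human EF-1α core promoter with its intron A and terminated by a rabbit β-globin polyadenylation region. One unit expresses the red fluorescent protein mKate2 and, according to the record, carries a target site for human miR-579-3p in its 3' UTR. The target itself is not annotated in the feature table, but it would fall in the gap between the mKate2 coding sequence and its poly(A) signal. The other unit expresses the blue protein EBFP2 without a target and serves as an internal reference. When miR-579-3p is active in a transfected cell, mKate2 is repressed relative to EBFP2, so the red-to-blue ratio reports miRNA activity independently of plasmid dose. Gateway attB4, attB1 and attB2 sites flanking the promoters and coding sequences are scars of modular assembly.

A puromycin N-acetyltransferase gene with its own β-globin poly(A) signal allows selection in mammalian cells, although no dedicated promoter for it is annotated. The depositors note short insertions flanking this gene that do not affect selection. They also warn that the repeated poly(A) elements make the plasmid inherently unstable, so clones should be checked for rearrangement.
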