Features (pLannotate 1.2.2; 28 found; start..end, strand, type, name):
     87..675     -  rep_origin     ori: high-copy-number ColE1/pMB1/pBR322/pUC origin of replication
    846..1706    -  CDS            AmpR: β-lactamase; bla; confers resistance to ampicillin, carbenicillin, and related antibiotics
   1707..1778    -  promoter       AmpR promoter: bla
   1857..2456    +  CDS            PuroR: puromycin N-acetyltransferase; pac from Streptomyces alboniger; confers resistance to puromycin
   2461..2541    +  CDS            HBB (fragment): HBB_PONPY - Experimental evidence at transcript level: Swiss-Prot protein existence level 2. Involved in oxygen transport from the lung to the various peripheral tissues. From Pongo pygmaeus (Bornean orangutan).
   2612..2667    +  polyA_signal   β-globin poly(A) signal: rabbit β-globin polyadenylation signal (Gil and Proudfoot, 1987)
   3646..3666    +  protein_bind   attB4: mutant version of attB; core recombination site for the Gateway® BP reaction BP Clonase™
   3734..3945    +  promoter       EF-1α core promoter: core promoter for human elongation factor EF-1α
   3946..4884    +  intron         EF-1α intron A: intron upstream of the start codon of human EF-1α
   4911..4931    +  protein_bind   attB1: mutant version of attB; core recombination site for the Gateway® BP reaction BP Clonase™
   4951..5646    +  CDS            mKate2: mKate2 is a basic (constitutively fluorescent) red fluorescent protein published in 2009, derived from Entacmaea quadricolor. It is reported to be a rapidly-maturing monomer with moderate acid sensitivity.
   5666..5690    -  protein_bind   attB2: mutant version of attB; recombination site for the Gateway® BP reaction BP Clonase™
   5838..5912    +  CDS            HBB (fragment): HBB_PONPY - Experimental evidence at transcript level: Swiss-Prot protein existence level 2. Involved in oxygen transport from the lung to the various peripheral tissues. From Pongo pygmaeus (Bornean orangutan).
   5983..6038    +  polyA_signal   β-globin poly(A) signal: rabbit β-globin polyadenylation signal (Gil and Proudfoot, 1987)
   6422..6447    +  misc_feature   SA: splice acceptor site
   7119..7139    +  protein_bind   attB4: mutant version of attB; core recombination site for the Gateway® BP reaction BP Clonase™
   7207..7418    +  promoter       EF-1α core promoter: core promoter for human elongation factor EF-1α
   7419..8357    +  intron         EF-1α intron A: intron upstream of the start codon of human EF-1α
   8384..8404    +  protein_bind   attB1: mutant version of attB; core recombination site for the Gateway® BP reaction BP Clonase™
   8415..9131    +  CDS            EBFP2: EBFP2 is a basic (constitutively fluorescent) blue fluorescent protein published in 2007, derived from Aequorea victoria. It is reported to be a rapidly-maturing monomer with moderate acid sensitivity.
   9139..9163    -  protein_bind   attB2: mutant version of attB; recombination site for the Gateway® BP reaction BP Clonase™
   9167..9247    +  CDS            HBB (fragment): HBB_PONPY - Experimental evidence at transcript level: Swiss-Prot protein existence level 2. Involved in oxygen transport from the lung to the various peripheral tissues. From Pongo pygmaeus (Bornean orangutan).
   9318..9373    +  polyA_signal   β-globin poly(A) signal: rabbit β-globin polyadenylation signal (Gil and Proudfoot, 1987)
   9756..9778    -  protein_bind   lac operator (fragment): The lac repressor binds to the lac operator to inhibit transcription in E. coli. This inhibition can be relieved by adding lactose or isopropyl-β-D-thiogalactopyranoside (IPTG). lac repressor encoded by lacI
   9782..9812    -  promoter       lac promoter: promoter for the E. coli lac operon
   9827..9848    -  protein_bind   CAP binding site: CAP binding activates transcription in the presence of cAMP. E. coli catabolite activator protein
   9861..9900    -  CDS            lacI (fragment): lac repressor; lacI; The lac repressor binds to the lac operator to inhibit transcription in E. coli. This inhibition can be relieved by adding lactose or isopropyl-β-D-thiogalactopyranoside (IPTG).
  10073..10882   +  CDS            KanR: aminoglycoside phosphotransferase; aph(3')-Ia; confers resistance to kanamycin in bacteria or G418 (Geneticin®) in eukaryotes
>Addgene plasmid #103660 | LSB-hsa-miR-579-3p | depositor full sequence | sequence record 196368 | Full Sequence
AATTGAGGGGATAACGCAGGAAAGAACATGTGAGCAAAAGGCCAGCAAAAGGCCAGGAACCGTAAAAAGG
CCGCGTTGCTGGCGTTTTTCCATAGGCTCCGCCCCCCTGACGAGCATCACAAAAATCGACGCTCAAGTCA
GAGGTGGCGAAACCCGACAGGACTATAAAGATACCAGGCGTTTCCCCCTGGAAGCTCCCTCGTGCGCTCT
CCTGTTCCGACCCTGCCGCTTACCGGATACCTGTCCGCCTTTCTCCCTTCGGGAAGCGTGGCGCTTTCTC
ATAGCTCACGCTGTAGGTATCTCAGTTCGGTGTAGGTCGTTCGCTCCAAGCTGGGCTGTGTGCACGAACC
CCCCGTTCAGCCCGACCGCTGCGCCTTATCCGGTAACTATCGTCTTGAGTCCAACCCGGTAAGACACGAC
TTATCGCCACTGGCAGCAGCCACTGGTAACAGGATTAGCAGAGCGAGGTATGTAGGCGGTGCTACAGAGT
TCTTGAAGTGGTGGCCTAACTACGGCTACACTAGAAGAACAGTATTTGGTATCTGCGCTCTGCTGAAGCC
AGTTACCTTCGGAAAAAGAGTTGGTAGCTCTTGATCCGGCAAACAAACCACCGCTGGTAGCGGTGGTTTT
TTTGTTTGCAAGCAGCAGATTACGCGCAGAAAAAAAGGATCTCAAGAAGATCCTTTGATCTTTTCTACGG
GGTCTGACGCTCAGTGGAACGAAAACTCACGTTAAGGGATTTTGGTCATGAGATTATCAAAAAGGATCTT
CACCTAGATCCTTTTAAATTAAAAATGAAGTTTTAAATCAATCTAAAGTATATATGAGTAAACTTGGTCT
GACAGTTACCAATGCTTAATCAGTGAGGCACCTATCTCAGCGATCTGTCTATTTCGTTCATCCATAGTTG
CCTGACTCCCCGTCGTGTAGATAACTACGATACGGGAGGGCTTACCATCTGGCCCCAGTGCTGCAATGAT
ACCGCGAGAACCACGCTCACCGGCTCCAGATTTATCAGCAATAAACCAGCCAGCCGGAAGGGCCGAGCGC
AGAAGTGGTCCTGCAACTTTATCCGCCTCCATCCAGTCTATTAATTGTTGCCGGGAAGCTAGAGTAAGTA
GTTCGCCAGTTAATAGTTTGCGCAACGTTGTTGCCATTGCTACAGGCATCGTGGTGTCACGCTCGTCGTT
TGGTATGGCTTCATTCAGCTCCGGTTCCCAACGATCAAGGCGAGTTACATGATCCCCCATGTTGTGCAAA
AAAGCGGTTAGCTCCTTCGGTCCTCCGATCGTTGTCAGAAGTAAGTTGGCCGCAGTGTTATCACTCATGG
TTATGGCAGCACTGCATAATTCTCTTACTGTCATGCCATCCGTAAGATGCTTTTCTGTGACTGGTGAGTA
CTCAACCAAGTCATTCTGAGAATAGTGTATGCGGCGACCGAGTTGCTCTTGCCCGGCGTCAATACGGGAT
AATACCGCGCCACATAGCAGAACTTTAAAAGTGCTCATCATTGGAAAACGTTCTTCGGGGCGAAAACTCT
CAAGGATCTTACCGCTGTTGAGATCCAGTTCGATGTAACCCACTCGTGCACCCAACTGATCTTCAGCATC
TTTTACTTTCACCAGCGTTTCTGGGTGAGCAAAAACAGGAAGGCAAAATGCCGCAAAAAAGGGAATAAGG
GCGACACGGAAATGTTGAATACTCATACTCTTCCTTTTTCAATATTATTGAAGCATTTATCAGGGTTATT
GTCTCATGAGCGGATACATATTTGAATGTAGCTCCGAATTTCTCGAGGGCTTGTCGACGACGGCGGTCTC
CGTCGTCAGGATCATGAATTCGACCCGCCTGCCACCATGACCGAGTACAAGCCCACGGTGCGCCTCGCCA
CCCGCGACGACGTCCCCCGGGCCGTACGCACCCTCGCCGCCGCGTTCGCCGACTACCCCGCCACGCGCCA
CACCGTCGACCCGGACCGCCACATCGAGCGGGTCACCGAGCTGCAAGAACTCTTCCTCACGCGCGTCGGG
CTCGACATCGGCAAGGTGTGGGTCGCGGACGACGGCGCCGCGGTGGCGGTCTGGACCACGCCGGAGAGCG
TCGAAGCGGGGGCGGTGTTCGCCGAGATCGGCCCGCGCATGGCCGAGTTGAGCGGTTCCCGGCTGGCCGC
GCAGCAACAGATGGAAGGCCTCCTGGCGCCGCACCGGCCCAAGGAGCCCGCGTGGTTCCTGGCCACCGTC
GGCGTCTCGCCCGACCACCAGGGCAAGGGTCTGGGCAGCGCCGTCGTGCTCCCCGGAGTGGAGGCGGCCG
AGCGCGCCGGGGTGCCCGCCTTCCTGGAGACATCCGCGCCCCGCAACCTCCCCTTCTACGAGCGGCTCGG
CTTCACCGTCACCGCCGACGTCGAGGTGCCCGAAGGACCGCGCACCTGGTGCATGACCCGCAAGCCCGGT
GCCTGATACGCGTGAATTCACTCCTCAGGTGCAGGCTGCCTATCAGAAGGTGGTGGCTGGTGTGGCCAAT
GCCCTGGCTCACAAATACCACTGAGATCTTTTTCCCTCTGCCAAAAATTATGGGGACATCATGAAGCCCC
TTGAGCATCTGACTTCTGGCTAATAAAGGAAATTTATTTTCATTGCAATAGTGTGTTGGAATTTTTTGTG
TCTCTCACTCGGAAGGACATATGGGAGGGCAAATCATTTAAAACATCAGAATGAGTATTTGGTTTAGAGT
TTGGCAACATATGCCCATATGCTGGCTGCCATGAACAAAGGTTGGCTATAAAGAGGTCATCAGTATATGA
AACAGCCCCCTGCTGTCCATTCCTTATTCCATAGAAAAGCCTTGACTTGAGGTTAGATTTTTTTTATATT
TTGTTTTGTGTTATTTTTTTCTTTAACATCCCTAAAATTTTCCTTACATGTTTTACTAGCCAGATTTTTC
CTCCTCTCCTGACTACTCCCAGTCATAGCTGTCCCTCTTCTCTTATGGAGATCCCTCGACCTGCAGCCCA
AGCTTGAATTCTCTAGAATTACCCTGTTATCCCTATGCTTGGTTTACCGAGCTCTTATTGGTTTTCAAAC
TTCATTGACTGTGCCCAACGCGCCTGGGAGCTCACGGGGACAGCCCCCCCCCAAAGCCCCCAGGGATGTA
ATTACGTCCCTCCCCCGCTAGGGGGCAGCAGCGAGCCGCCCGGGGCTCCGCTCCGGTCCGGCGCTCCCCC
CGCATCCCCGAGCCGGCAGCGTGCGGGGACAGCCCGGGCACGGGGAAGGTGGCACGGGATCGCTTTCCTC
TGAACGCTTCTCGCTGCTCTTTGAGCCTGCAGACACCTGGGGGGATACGGGGAAAAAGCTAGGCTGAAAG
ACCGGTTCTTAGAATGACACGCGCCTGGGAGCTCACGGGGACAGCCCCCCCCCAAAGCCCCCAGGGATGT
AATTACGTCCCTCCCCCGCTAGGGGGCAGCAGCGAGCCGCCCGGGGCTCCGCTCCGGTCCGGCGCTCCCC
CCGCATCCCCGAGCCGGCAGCGTGCGGGGACAGCCCGGGCACGGGGAAGGTGGCACGGGATCGCTTTCCT
CTGAACGCTTCTCGCTGCTCTTTGAGCCTGCAGACACCTGGGGGGATACGGGGAAAAAGCTAACTTCTGA
GACGACAACTTTGTATAGAAAAGTTGGCTCCGAATTCGCCCTTGACAGCAGAGATCCAGTTTGGTTAATT
AATTGGCTCCGGTGCCCGTCAGTGGGCAGAGCGCACATCGCCCACAGTCCCCGAGAAGTTGTGGGGAGGG
GTCGGCAATTGAACCGGTGCCTAGAGAAGGTGGCGCGGGGTAAACTGGGAAAGTGATGTCGTGTACTGGC
TCCGCCTTTTTCCCGAGGGTGGGGGAGAACCGTATATAAGTGCAGTAGTCGCCGTGAACGTTCTTTTTCG
CAACGGGTTTGCCGCCAGAACACAGGTAAGTGCCGTGTGTGGTTCCCGCGGGCCTGGCCTCTTTACGGGT
TATGGCCCTTGCGTGCCTTGAATTACTTCCACCTGGCTGCAGTACGTGATTCTTGATCCCGAGCTTCGGG
TTGGAAGTGGGTGGGAGAGTTCGAGGCCTTGCGCTTAAGGAGCCCCTTCGCCTCGTGCTTGAGTTGAGGC
CTGGCCTGGGCGCTGGGGCCGCCGCGTGCGAATCTGGTGGCACCTTCGCGCCTGTCTCGCTGCTTTCGAT
AAGTCTCTAGCCATTTAAAATTTTTGATGACCTGCTGCGACGCTTTTTTTCTGGCAAGATAGTCTTGTAA
ATGCGGGCCAAGATCTGCACACTGGTATTTCGGTTTTTGGGGCCGCGGGCGGCGACGGGGCCCGTGCGTC
CCAGCGCACATGTTCGGCGAGGCGGGGCCTGCGAGCGCGGCCACCGAGAATCGGACGGGGGTAGTCTCAA
GCTGGCCGGCCTGCTCTGGTGCCTGGCCTCGCGCCGCCGTGTATCGCCCCGCCCTGGGCGGCAAGGCTGG
CCCGGTCGGCACCAGTTGCGTGAGCGGAAAGATGGCCGCTTCCCGGCCCTGCTGCAGGGAGCTCAAAATG
GAGGACGCGGCGCTCGGGAGAGCGGGCGGGTGAGTCACCCACACAAAGGAAAAGGGCCTTTCCGTCCTCA
GCCGTCGCTTCATGTGACTCCACGGAGTACCGGGCGCCGTCCAGGCACCTCGATTAGTTCTCGAGCTTTT
GGAGTACGTCGTCTTTAGGTTGGGGGGAGGGGTTTTATGCGATGGAGTTTCCCCACACTGAGTGGGTGGA
GACTGAAGTTAGGCCAGCTTGGCACTTGATGTAATTCTCCTTGGAATTTGCCCTTTTTGAGTTTGGATCT
TGGTTCATTCTCAAGCCTCAGACAGTGGTTCAAAGTTTTTTTCTTCCATTTCAGGTGTCGTGAGAAGGGC
GAATTCGACCCAAGTTTGTACAAAAAAGCAGGCTGGATCCAGGTGCCACCATGGTGAGCGAGCTGATTAA
GGAGAACATGCACATGAAGCTGTACATGGAGGGCACCGTGAACAACCACCACTTCAAGTGCACATCCGAG
GGCGAAGGCAAGCCCTACGAGGGCACCCAGACCATGAGAATCAAGGCGGTCGAGGGCGGCCCTCTCCCCT
TCGCCTTCGACATCCTGGCTACCAGCTTCATGTACGGCAGCAAAACCTTCATCAACCACACCCAGGGCAT
CCCCGACTTCTTTAAGCAGTCCTTCCCCGAGGGCTTCACATGGGAGAGAGTCACCACATACGAAGATGGG
GGCGTGCTGACCGCTACCCAGGACACCAGCCTCCAGGACGGCTGCCTCATCTACAACGTCAAGATCAGAG
GGGTGAACTTCCCATCCAACGGCCCTGTGATGCAGAAGAAAACACTCGGCTGGGAGGCCTCCACCGAGAC
ACTGTACCCCGCTGACGGCGGCCTGGAAGGCAGAGCCGACATGGCCCTGAAGCTCGTGGGCGGGGGCCAC
CTGATCTGCAACCTTAAGACCACATACAGATCCAAGAAACCCGCTAAGAACCTCAAGATGCCCGGCGTCT
ACTATGTGGACAGGAGACTGGAAAGAATCAAGGAGGCCGACAAAGAGACATACGTCGAGCAGCACGAGGT
GGCTGTGGCCAGATACTGCGACCTCCCTAGCAAACTGGGGCACAAACTTAATTGAGAATTCTACCACCCA
GCTTTCTTGTACAAAGTGGTACGTCTCAAGACCAGAGGTCTCTGCTTACTCGCGCAATCGCGGTTTATAC
CAAATGAAAATCGCGGTTTATACCAAATGAAAATCGCGGTTTATACCAAATGAAAATCGCGGTTTATACC
AAATGAACAACCAGAAGAGACCTGTGCTTCACTCCTCAGGTGCAGGCTGCCTATCAGAAGGTGGTGGCTG
GTGTGGCCAATGCCCTGGCTCACAAATACCACTGAGATCTTTTTCCCTCTGCCAAAAATTATGGGGACAT
CATGAAGCCCCTTGAGCATCTGACTTCTGGCTAATAAAGGAAATTTATTTTCATTGCAATAGTGTGTTGG
AATTTTTTGTGTCTCTCACTCGGAAGGACATATGGGAGGGCAAATCATTTAAAACATCAGAATGAGTATT
TGGTTTAGAGTTTGGCAACATATGCCCATATGCTGGCTGCCATGAACAAAGGTTGGCTATAAAGAGGTCA
TCAGTATATGAAACAGCCCCCTGCTGTCCATTCCTTATTCCATAGAAAAGCCTTGACTTGAGGTTAGATT
TTTTTTATATTTTGTTTTGTGTTATTTTTTTCTTTAACATCCCTAAAATTTTCCTTACATGTTTTACTAG
CCAGATTTTTCCTCCTCTCCTGACTACTCCCAGTCATAGCTGTCCCTCTTCTCTTATGGAGATCCCGAGC
GGTGCGTTTTTATGCTTGTAGTATTGTATAATGTTTTTAAGATCCAAGCTTCTGACCTCTTCTCTTCCTC
CCACAGGGCCTCGAGACAATTGCATCGATGGTACCAGTGAAAGTCTGCAATGAATTCGAGTTGGCGCGCC
TGTCATTCTAAATCTCTCTTTCAGCCTAAAGCTTTTTCCCCGTATCCCCCCAGGTGTCTGCAGGCTCAAA
GAGCAGCGAGAAGCGTTCAGAGGAAAGCGATCCCGTGCCACCTTCCCCGTGCCCGGGCTGTCCCCGCACG
CTGCCGGCTCGGGGATGCGGGGGGAGCGCCGGACCGGAGCGGAGCCCCGGGCGGCTCGCTGCTGCCCCCT
AGCGGGGGAGGGACGTAATTACATCCCTGGGGGCTTTGGGAGGGGGCTGTCCCCGTGAGCTCCCAGGCGC
GCCTGTCATTCTAAATCTCTCTTTCAGCCTAAAGCTTTTTCCCCGTATCCCCCCAGGTGTCTGCAGGCTC
AAAGAGCAGCGAGAAGCGTTCAGAGGAAAGCGATCCCGTGCCACCTTCCCCGTGCCCGGGCTGTCCCCGC
ACGCTGCCGGCTCGGGGATGCGGGGGGAGCGCCGGACCGGAGCGGAGCCCCGGGCGGCTCGCTGCTGCCC
CCTAGCGGGGGAGGGACGTAATTACATCCCTGGGGGCTTTGGGGGGGGGCTGTCCCCGTGAGCTCCCAGG
CGCGCCAACTCGGTACCGTATCGATGTCGACGTTAACGCTAGTGATATCAACTTTGTATAGAAAAGTTGG
CTCCGAATTCGCCCTTGACAGCAGAGATCCAGTTTGGTTAATTAATTGGCTCCGGTGCCCGTCAGTGGGC
AGAGCGCACATCGCCCACAGTCCCCGAGAAGTTGTGGGGAGGGGTCGGCAATTGAACCGGTGCCTAGAGA
AGGTGGCGCGGGGTAAACTGGGAAAGTGATGTCGTGTACTGGCTCCGCCTTTTTCCCGAGGGTGGGGGAG
AACCGTATATAAGTGCAGTAGTCGCCGTGAACGTTCTTTTTCGCAACGGGTTTGCCGCCAGAACACAGGT
AAGTGCCGTGTGTGGTTCCCGCGGGCCTGGCCTCTTTACGGGTTATGGCCCTTGCGTGCCTTGAATTACT
TCCACCTGGCTGCAGTACGTGATTCTTGATCCCGAGCTTCGGGTTGGAAGTGGGTGGGAGAGTTCGAGGC
CTTGCGCTTAAGGAGCCCCTTCGCCTCGTGCTTGAGTTGAGGCCTGGCCTGGGCGCTGGGGCCGCCGCGT
GCGAATCTGGTGGCACCTTCGCGCCTGTCTCGCTGCTTTCGATAAGTCTCTAGCCATTTAAAATTTTTGA
TGACCTGCTGCGACGCTTTTTTTCTGGCAAGATAGTCTTGTAAATGCGGGCCAAGATCTGCACACTGGTA
TTTCGGTTTTTGGGGCCGCGGGCGGCGACGGGGCCCGTGCGTCCCAGCGCACATGTTCGGCGAGGCGGGG
CCTGCGAGCGCGGCCACCGAGAATCGGACGGGGGTAGTCTCAAGCTGGCCGGCCTGCTCTGGTGCCTGGC
CTCGCGCCGCCGTGTATCGCCCCGCCCTGGGCGGCAAGGCTGGCCCGGTCGGCACCAGTTGCGTGAGCGG
AAAGATGGCCGCTTCCCGGCCCTGCTGCAGGGAGCTCAAAATGGAGGACGCGGCGCTCGGGAGAGCGGGC
GGGTGAGTCACCCACACAAAGGAAAAGGGCCTTTCCGTCCTCAGCCGTCGCTTCATGTGACTCCACGGAG
TACCGGGCGCCGTCCAGGCACCTCGATTAGTTCTCGAGCTTTTGGAGTACGTCGTCTTTAGGTTGGGGGG
AGGGGTTTTATGCGATGGAGTTTCCCCACACTGAGTGGGTGGAGACTGAAGTTAGGCCAGCTTGGCACTT
GATGTAATTCTCCTTGGAATTTGCCCTTTTTGAGTTTGGATCTTGGTTCATTCTCAAGCCTCAGACAGTG
GTTCAAAGTTTTTTTCTTCCATTTCAGGTGTCGTGAGAAGGGCGAATTCGACCCAAGTTTGTACAAAAAA
GCAGGCTCGCCACCATGGTGAGCAAGGGCGAGGAGCTGTTCACCGGGGTGGTGCCCATCCTGGTCGAGCT
GGACGGCGACGTAAACGGCCACAAGTTCAGCGTGAGGGGCGAGGGCGAGGGCGATGCCACCAACGGCAAG
CTGACCCTGAAGTTCATCTGCACCACCGGCAAGCTGCCCGTGCCCTGGCCCACCCTCGTGACCACCCTGA
GCCACGGCGTGCAGTGCTTCGCCCGCTACCCCGACCACATGAAGCAGCACGACTTCTTCAAGTCCGCCAT
GCCCGAAGGCTACGTCCAGGAGCGCACCATCTTCTTCAAGGACGACGGCACCTACAAGACCCGCGCCGAG
GTGAAGTTCGAGGGCGACACCCTAGTGAACCGCATCGAGCTGAAGGGCGTCGACTTCAAGGAGGACGGCA
ACATCCTGGGGCACAAGCTGGAGTACAACTTCAACAGCCACAACATCTATATCATGGCCGTCAAGCAGAA
GAACGGCATCAAGGTGAACTTCAAGATCCGCCACAACGTGGAGGACGGCAGCGTGCAGCTCGCCGACCAC
TACCAGCAGAACACCCCCATCGGCGACGGCCCCGTGCTGCTGCCCGACAGCCACTACCTGAGCACCCAGT
CCGTGCTGAGCAAAGACCCCAACGAGAAGCGCGATCACATGGTCCTGCTGGAGTTCCGCACCGCCGCCGG
GATCACTCTCGGCATGGACGAGCTGTACAAGTAATACCACCCAGCTTTCTTGTACAAAGTGGTACGCGTG
AATTCACTCCTCAGGTGCAGGCTGCCTATCAGAAGGTGGTGGCTGGTGTGGCCAATGCCCTGGCTCACAA
ATACCACTGAGATCTTTTTCCCTCTGCCAAAAATTATGGGGACATCATGAAGCCCCTTGAGCATCTGACT
TCTGGCTAATAAAGGAAATTTATTTTCATTGCAATAGTGTGTTGGAATTTTTTGTGTCTCTCACTCGGAA
GGACATATGGGAGGGCAAATCATTTAAAACATCAGAATGAGTATTTGGTTTAGAGTTTGGCAACATATGC
CCATATGCTGGCTGCCATGAACAAAGGTTGGCTATAAAGAGGTCATCAGTATATGAAACAGCCCCCTGCT
GTCCATTCCTTATTCCATAGAAAAGCCTTGACTTGAGGTTAGATTTTTTTTATATTTTGTTTTGTGTTAT
TTTTTTCTTTAACATCCCTAAAATTTTCCTTACATGTTTTACTAGCCAGATTTTTCCTCCTCTCCTGACT
ACTCCCAGTCATAGCTGTCCCTCTTCTCTTATGGAGATCCCTCGACCTGCAGCCCAAGCTTGGCGTAATC
ATGGTCATAGCTGTTTCCTGTGTGAAATTGTTATCCGCTCACAATTCCACACAACATACGAGCCGGAAGC
ATAAAGTGTAAAGCCTGGGGTGCCTAATGAGTGAGCTAACTCACATTAATTGCGTTGCGCTCACTGCCCG
CTTTCCAGTCGGGAAACCTGTCGTGCCAGCGGATCGACAGTACTAAGCTTGGTCTAATACCCAATCTCTC
GTCTTATCCAGATGTTTTATACGCCTCTGGCCCGTGTCTCAAAATCTCTGATGTTACATTGCACAAGATA
AAATAATATCATCATGAACAATAAAACTGTCTGCTTACATAAACAGTAATACAAGGGGTGTTATGAGCCA
TATTCAACGGGAAACGTCGAGGCCGCGATTAAATTCCAACATGGATGCTGATTTATATGGGTATAAATGG
GCTCGCGATAATGTCGGGCAATCAGGTGCGACAATCTATCGCTTGTATGGGAAGCCCGATGCGCCAGAGT
TGTTTCTGAAACATGGCAAAGGTAGCGTTGCCAATGATGTTACAGATGAGATGGTCAGACTAAACTGGCT
GACGGAATTTATGCCTCTTCCGACCATCAAGCATTTTATCCGTACTCCTGATGATGCATGGTTACTCACC
ACTGCGATCCCCGGAAAAACAGCATTCCAGGTATTAGAAGAATATCCTGATTCAGGTGAAAATATTGTTG
ATGCGCTGGCAGTGTTCCTGCGCCGGTTGCATTCGATTCCTGTTTGTAATTGTCCTTTTAACAGCGATCG
CGTATTTCGTCTCGCTCAGGCGCAATCACGAATGAATAACGGTTTGGTTGATGCGAGTGATTTTGATGAC
GAGCGTAATGGCTGGCCTGTTGAACAAGTCTGGAAAGAAATGCATAAACTTTTGCCATTCTCACCGGATT
CAGTCGTCACTCATGGTGATTTCTCACTTGATAACCTTATTTTTGACGAGGGGAAATTAATAGGTTGTAT
TGATGTTGGACGAGTCGGAATCGCAGACCGATACCAGGATCTTGCCATCCTATGGAACTGCCTCGGTGAG
TTTTCTCCTTCATTACAGAAACGGCTTTTTCAAAAATATGGTATTGATAATCCTGATATGAATAAATTGC
AGTTTCATTTGATGCTCGATGAGTTTTTCTAATCAGAATTGGTTAATTGGTTGTAACACTGGCAGAGCAT
TACGCTGACTTGACGGGACGGCGCAAGCTCATGACCAAAATCCCTTAACGTGAGTTACGCGTCGTTCCAC
TGAGCGTCAGAGGTATCACTAGTATTACAGAGGTAAGTTATAACAGTCGCCTAACCC
