>Addgene plasmid #103660 | LSB-hsa-miR-579-3p | depositor partial sequence | sequence record 196369 | hsa-miR-579-3p target
AATCGCGGTTTATACCAAATGAA
