>Addgene plasmid #103660 | LSB-hsa-miR-579-3p | addgene partial sequence | sequence record 241236 | mKate2-F 5'-ACCCGCTAAGAACCTCAAGA-3'
GAATCAAGGAGGCCGACAAAGAGACATACGTCGAGCAGCACGAGGTGGCTGTGGCCAGATACTGCGACCT
CCCTAGCAAACTGGGGCACAAACTTAATTGAGAATTCTACCACCCAGCTTTCTTGTACAAAGTGGTACGT
CTCAAGACCAGAGGTCTCTGCTTACTCGCGCAATCGCGGTTTATACCAAATGAAAATCGCGGTTTATACC
AAATGAAAATCGCGGTTTATACCAAATGAAAATCGCGGTTTATACCAAATGAACAACCAGAAGAGACCTG
TGCTTCACTCCTCAGGTGCAGGCTGCCTATCAGAAGGTGGTGGCTGGTGTGGCCAATGCCCTGGCTCACA
AATACCACTGAGATCTTTTTCCCTCTGCCAAAAATTATGGGGACATCATGAAGCCCCTTGAGCATCTGAC
TTCTGGCTAATAAAGGAAATTTATTTTCATTGCAATAGTGTGTTGGAATTTTTTGTGTCTCTCACTCGGA
AGGACATATGGGAGGGCAAATCATTTAAAACATCAGAATGAGTATTTGGTTTAGAGTTTGGCAACATATG
CCCATATGCTGGCTGCCATGAACAAAGGTTGGCTATAAAGAGGTCATCAGTATATGAAACAGCCCCCTGC
TGTCCATTCCTTATTCCATAGAAAAGCCTTGACTTGAGGTTAGATTTTTTTTATATTTTGTTTTGTGTTA
TTTTTTTCTTTAACATCCCTAAAATTTTCCTTACATGTTTTACTAGCCAGATTTTTCCTCCTCTCCTGAC
TACTCCCAGTCATAGCTGTCCCTCTTCTCTTATGGAGATCCCGAGCGGTGCGTTTTTATGCTTGTAGTAT
TGTATAATGTTTTTAAGATCCAAGCTTCTGACCTCTTCTCTTCCTCCCACAGGGCCTCGAGACAATTGCA
TCGATGGTACCAGTGAAAGTCTGCAATGAATTCGAGTTGGCGCGCCTGTCATTCTAA
